>Addgene plasmid #76577 | AK1 gRNA (BRDN0001147268) | addgene full sequence | sequence record 186102 | Addgene Assembled Sequence
CCCGGGTGCAAAGATGGATAAAGTTTTAAACAGAGAGGAATCTTTGCAGCTAATGGACCTTCTAGGTCTT
GAAAGGAGTGGGAATTGGCTCCGGTGCCCGTCAGTGGGCAGAGCGCACATCGCCCACAGTCCCCGAGAAG
TTGGGGGGAGGGGTCGGCAATTGATCCGGTGCCTAGAGAAGGTGGCGCGGGGTAAACTGGGAAAGTGATG
TCGTGTACTGGCTCCGCCTTTTTCCCGAGGGTGGGGGAGAACCGTATATAAGTGCAGTAGTCGCCGTGAA
CGTTCTTTTTCGCAACGGGTTTGCCGCCAGAACACAGGTAAGTGCCGTGTGTGGTTCCCGCGGGCCTGGC
CTCTTTACGGGTTATGGCCCTTGCGTGCCTTGAATTACTTCCACCTGGCTGCAGTACGTGATTCTTGATC
CCGAGCTTCGGGTTGGAAGTGGGTGGGAGAGTTCGAGGCCTTGCGCTTAAGGAGCCCCTTCGCCTCGTGC
TTGAGTTGAGGCCTGGCCTGGGCGCTGGGGCCGCCGCGTGCGAATCTGGTGGCACCTTCGCGCCTGTCTC
GCTGCTTTCGATAAGTCTCTAGCCATTTAAAATTTTTGATGACCTGCTGCGACGCTTTTTTTCTGGCAAG
ATAGTCTTGTAAATGCGGGCCAAGATCTGCACACTGGTATTTCGGTTTTTGGGGCCGCGGGCGGCGACGG
GGCCCGTGCGTCCCAGCGCACATGTTCGGCGAGGCGGGGCCTGCGAGCGCGGCCACCGAGAATCGGACGG
GGGTAGTCTCAAGCTGGCCGGCCTGCTCTGGTGCCTGGCCTCGCGCCGCCGTGTATCGCCCCGCCCTGGG
CGGCAAGGCTGGCCCGGTCGGCACCAGTTGCGTGAGCGGAAAGATGGCCGCTTCCCGGCCCTGCTGCAGG
GAGCTCAAAATGGAGGACGCGGCGCTCGGGAGAGCGGGCGGGTGAGTCACCCACACAAAGGAAAAGGGCC
TTTCCGTCCTCAGCCGTCGCTTCATGTGACTCCACGGAGTACCGGGCGCCGTCCAGGCACCTCGATTAGT
TCTCGAGCTTTTGGAGTACGTCGTCTTTAGGTTGGGGGGAGGGGTTTTATGCGATGGAGTTTCCCCACAC
TGAGTGGGTGGAGACTGAAGTTAGGCCAGCTTGGCACTTGATGTAATTCTCCTTGGAATTTGCCCTTTTT
GAGTTTGGATCTTGGTTCATTCTCAAGCCTCAGACAGTGGTTCAAAGTTTTTTTCTTCCATTTCAGGTGT
CGTGACGTACGGCCACCATGACCGAGTACAAGCCCACGGTGCGCCTCGCCACCCGCGACGACGTCCCCAG
GGCCGTACGCACCCTCGCCGCCGCGTTCGCCGACTACCCCGCCACGCGCCACACCGTCGATCCGGACCGC
CACATCGAGCGGGTCACCGAGCTGCAAGAACTCTTCCTCACGCGCGTCGGGCTCGACATCGGCAAGGTGT
GGGTCGCGGACGACGGCGCCGCCGTGGCGGTCTGGACCACGCCGGAGAGCGTCGAAGCGGGGGCGGTGTT
CGCCGAGATCGGCCCGCGCATGGCCGAGTTGAGCGGTTCCCGGCTGGCCGCGCAGCAACAGATGGAAGGC
CTCCTGGCGCCGCACCGGCCCAAGGAGCCCGCGTGGTTCCTGGCCACCGTCGGAGTCTCGCCCGACCACC
AGGGCAAGGGTCTGGGCAGCGCCGTCGTGCTCCCCGGAGTGGAGGCGGCCGAGCGCGCCGGGGTGCCCGC
CTTCCTGGAGACCTCCGCGCCCCGCAACCTCCCCTTCTACGAGCGGCTCGGCTTCACCGTCACCGCCGAC
GTCGAGGTGCCCGAAGGACCGCGCACCTGGTGCATGACCCGCAAGCCCGGTGCCTGAACGCGTTAAGTCG
ACAATCAACCTCTGGATTACAAAATTTGTGAAAGATTGACTGGTATTCTTAACTATGTTGCTCCTTTTAC
GCTATGTGGATACGCTGCTTTAATGCCTTTGTATCATGCTATTGCTTCCCGTATGGCTTTCATTTTCTCC
TCCTTGTATAAATCCTGGTTGCTGTCTCTTTATGAGGAGTTGTGGCCCGTTGTCAGGCAACGTGGCGTGG
TGTGCACTGTGTTTGCTGACGCAACCCCCACTGGTTGGGGCATTGCCACCACCTGTCAGCTCCTTTCCGG
GACTTTCGCTTTCCCCCTCCCTATTGCCACGGCGGAACTCATCGCCGCCTGCCTTGCCCGCTGCTGGACA
GGGGCTCGGCTGTTGGGCACTGACAATTCCGTGGTGTTGTCGGGGAAATCATCGTCCTTTCCTTGGCTGC
TCGCCTGTGTTGCCACCTGGATTCTGCGCGGGACGTCCTTCTGCTACGTCCCTTCGGCCCTCAATCCAGC
GGACCTTCCTTCCCGCGGCCTGCTGCCGGCTCTGCGGCCTCTTCCGCGTCTTCGCCTTCGCCCTCAGACG
AGTCGGATCTCCCTTTGGGCCGCCTCCCCGCGTCGACTTTAAGACCAATGACTTACAAGGCAGCTGTAGA
TCTTAGCCACTTTTTAAAAGAAAAGGGGGGACTGGAAGGGCTAATTCACTCCCAACGAAGACAAGATCTG
CTTTTTGCTTGTACTGGGTCTCTCTGGTTAGACCAGATCTGAGCCTGGGAGCTCTCTGGCTAACTAGGGA
ACCCACTGCTTAAGCCTCAATAAAGCTTGCCTTGAGTGCTTCAAGTAGTGTGTGCCCGTCTGTTGTGTGA
CTCTGGTAACTAGAGATCCCTCAGACCCTTTTAGTCAGTGTGGAAAATCTCTAGCAGTACGTATAGTAGT
TCATGTCATCTTATTATTCAGTATTTATAACTTGCAAAGAAATGAATATCAGAGAGTGAGAGGAACTTGT
TTATTGCAGCTTATAATGGTTACAAATAAAGCAATAGCATCACAAATTTCACAAATAAAGCATTTTTTTC
ACTGCATTCTAGTTGTGGTTTGTCCAAACTCATCAATGTATCTTATCATGTCTGGCTCTAGCTATCCCGC
CCCTAACTCCGCCCATCCCGCCCCTAACTCCGCCCAGTTCCGCCCATTCTCCGCCCCATGGCTGACTAAT
TTTTTTTATTTATGCAGAGGCCGAGGCCGCCTCGGCCTCTGAGCTATTCCAGAAGTAGTGAGGAGGCTTT
TTTGGAGGCCTAGGGACGTACCCAATTCGCCCTATAGTGAGTCGTATTACGCGCGCTCACTGGCCGTCGT
TTTACAACGTCGTGACTGGGAAAACCCTGGCGTTACCCAACTTAATCGCCTTGCAGCACATCCCCCTTTC
GCCAGCTGGCGTAATAGCGAAGAGGCCCGCACCGATCGCCCTTCCCAACAGTTGCGCAGCCTGAATGGCG
AATGGG
[124 nt withheld, positions 3367-3490]
C
[91 nt withheld, positions 3492-3582]
A
[49 nt withheld, positions 3584-3632]
CCTTTGACGTTGGAGTCCACGTTCTTT
[37 nt withheld, positions 3660-3696]
ACCCTATCTCGGTCTATTCTTTTGATTTATAAGGGATTTTGCCGATTTCGGCCTATTGGTTAAAAAATGA
GCTGATTTAACAAAAATTTAACGCGAATTTTAACAAAATATTAACGCTTACAATTTAGGTGGCACTTTTC
GGGGAAATGTGCGCGGAACCCCTATTTGTTTATTTTTCTAAATACATTCAAATATGTATCCGCTCATGAG
ACAATAACCCTGATAAATGCTTCAATAATATTGAAAAAGGAAGAGTATGAGTATTCAACATTTCCGTGTC
GCCCTTATTCCCTTTTTTGCGGCATTTTGCCTTCCTGTTTTTGCTCACCCAGAAACGCTGGTGAAAGTAA
AAGATGCTGAAGATCAGTTGGGTGCACGAGTGGGTTACATCGAACTGGATCTCAACAGCGGTAAGATCCT
TGAGAGTTTTCGCCCCGAAGAACGTTTTCCAATGATGAGCACTTTTAAAGTTCTGCTATGTGGCGCGGTA
TTATCCCGTATTGACGCCGGGCAAGAGCAACTCGGTCGCCGCATACACTATTCTCAGAATGACTTGGTTG
AGTACTCACCAGTCACAGAAAAGCATCTTACGGATGGCATGACAGTAAGAGAATTATGCAGTGCTGCCAT
AACCATGAGTGATAACACTGCGGCCAACTTACTTCTGACAACGATCGGAGGACCGAAGGAGCTAACCGCT
TTTTTGCACAACATGGGGGATCATGTAACTCGCCTTGATCGTTGGGAACCGGAGCTGAATGAAGCCATAC
CAAACGACGAGCGTGACACCACGATGCCTGTAGCAATGGCAACAACGTTGCGCAAACTATTAACTGGCGA
ACTACTTACTCTAGCTTCCCGGCAACAATTAATAGACTGGATGGAGGCGGATAAAGTTGCAGGACCACTT
CTGCGCTCGGCCCTTCCGGCTGGCTGGTTTATTGCTGATAAATCTGGAGCCGGTGAGCGTGGGTCTCGCG
GTATCATTGCAGCACTGGGGCCAGATGGTAAGCCCTCCCGTATCGTAGTTATCTACACGACGGGGAGTCA
GGCAACTATGGATGAACGAAATAGACAGATCGCTGAGATAGGTGCCTCACTGATTAAGCATTGGTAACTG
TCAGACCAAGTTTACTCATATATACTTTAGATTGATTTAAAACTTCATTTTTAATTTAAAAGGATCTAGG
TGAAGATCCTTTTTGATAATCTCATGACCAAAATCCCTTAACGTGAGTTTTCGTTCCACTGAGCGTCAGA
CCCCGTAGAAAAGATCAAAGGATCTTCTTGAGATCCTTTTTTTCTGCGCGTAATCTGCTGCTTGCAAACA
AAAAAACCACCGCTACCAGCGGTGGTTTGTTTGCCGGATCAAGAGCTACCAACTCTTTTTCCGAAGGTAA
CTGGCTTCAGCAGAGCGCAGATACCAAATACTGTTCTTCTAGTGTAGCCGTAGTTAGGCCACCACTTCAA
GAACTCTGTAGCACCGCCTACATACCTCGCTCTGCTAATCCTGTTACCAGTGGCTGCTGCCAGTGGCGAT
AAGTCGTGTCTTACCGGGTTGGACTCAAGACGATAGTTACCGGATAAGGCGCAGCGGTCGGGCTGAACGG
GGGGTTCGTGCACACAGCCCAGCTTGGAGCGAACGACCTACACCGAACTGAGATACCTACAGCGTGAGCT
ATGAGAAAGCGCCACGCTTCCCGAAGGGAGAAAGGCGGACAGGTATCCGGTAAGCGGCAGGGTCGGAACA
GGAGAGCGCACGAGGGAGCTTCCAGGGGGAAACGCCTGGTATCTTTATAGTCCTGTCGGGTTTCGCCACC
TCTGACTTGAGCGTCGATTTTTGTGATGCTCGTCAGGGGGGCGGAGCCTATGGAAAAACGCCAGCAACGC
GGCCTTTTTACGGTTCCTGGCCTTTTGCTGGCCTTTTGCTCACATGTTCTTTCCTGCGTTATCCCCTGAT
TCTGTGGATAACCGTATTACCGCCTTTGAGTGAGCTGATACCGCTCGCCGCAGCCGAACGACCGAGCGCA
GCGAGTCAGTGAGCGAGGAAGCGGAAGAGCGCCCAATACGCAAACCGCCTCTCCCCGCGCGTTGGCCGAT
TCATTAATGCAGCTGGCACGACAGGTTTCCCGACTGGAAAGCGGGCAGTGAGCGCAACGCAATTAATGTG
AGTTAGCTCACTCATTAGGCACCCCAGGCTTTACACTTTATGCTTCCGGCTCGTATGTTGTGTGGAATTG
TGAGCGGATAACAATTTCACACAGGAAACAGCTATGACCATGATTACGCCAAGCGCGCAATTAACCCTCA
CTAAAGGGAACAAAAGCTGGAGCTGCAAGCTTAATGTAGTCTTATGCAATACTCTTGTAGTCTTGCAACA
TGGTAACGATGAGTTAGCAACATGCCTTACAAGGAGAGAAAAAGCACCGTGCATGCCGATTGGTGGAAGT
AAGGTGGTACGATCGTGCCTTATTAGGAAGGCAACAGACGGGTCTGACATGGATTGGACGAACCACTGAA
TTGCCGCATTGCAGAGATATTGTATTTAAGTGCCTAGCTCGATACATAAACGGGTCTCTCTGGTTAGACC
AGATCTGAGCCTGGGAGCTCTCTGGCTAACTAGGGAACCCACTGCTTAAGCCTCAATAAAGCTTGCCTTG
AGTGCTTCAAGTAGTGTGTGCCCGTCTGTTGTGTGACTCTGGTAACTAGAGATCCCTCAGACCCTTTTAG
TCAGTGTGGAAAATCTCTAGCAGTGGCGCCCGAACAGGGACTTGAAAGCGAAAGGGAAACCAGAGGAGCT
CTCTCGACGCAGGACTCGGCTTGCTGAAGCGCGCACGGCAAGAGGCGAGGGGCGGCGACTGGTGAGTACG
CCAAAAATTTTGACTAGCGGAGGCTAGAAGGAGAGAGATGGGTGCGAGAGCGTCAGTATTAAGCGGGGGA
GAATTAGATCGCGATGGGAAAAAATTCGGTTAAGGCCAGGGGGAAAGAAAAAATATAAATTAAAACATAT
AGTATGGGCAAGCAGGGAGCTAGAACGATTCGCAGTTAATCCTGGCCTGTTAGAAACATCAGAAGGCTGT
AGACAAATACTGGGACAGCTACAACCATCCCTTCAGACAGGATCAGAAGAACTTAGATCATTATATAATA
CAGTAGCAACCCTCTATTGTGTGCATCAAAGGATAGAGATAAAAGACACCAAGGAAGCTTTAGACAAGAT
AGAGGAAGAGCAAAACAAAAGTAAGACCACCGCACAGCAAGCGGCCGCTGATCTTCAGACCTGGAGGAGG
AGATATGAGGGACAATTGGAGAAGTGAATTATATAAATATAAAGTAGTAAAAATTGAACCATTAGGAGTA
GCACCCACCAAGGCAAAGAGAAGAGTGGTGCAGAGAGAAAAAAGAGCAGTGGGAATAGGAGCTTTGTTCC
TTGGGTTCTTGGGAGCAGCAGGAAGCACTATGGGCGCAGCGTCAATGACGCTGACGGTACAGGCCAGACA
ATTATTGTCTGGTATAGTGCAGCAGCAGAACAATTTGCTGAGGGCTATTGAGGCGCAACAGCATCTGTTG
CAACTCACAGTCTGGGGCATCAAGCAGCTCCAGGCAAGAATCCTGGCTGTGGAAAGATACCTAAAGGATC
AACAGCTCCTGGGGATTTGGGGTTGCTCTGGAAAACTCATTTGCACCACTGCTGTGCCTTGGAATGCTAG
TTGGAGTAATAAATCTCTGGAACAGATTTGGAATCACACGACCTGGATGGAGTGGGACAGAGAAATTAAC
AATTACACAAGCTTAATACACTCCTTAATTGAAGAATCGCAAAACCAGCAAGAAAAGAATGAACAAGAAT
TATTGGAATTAGATAAATGGGCAAGTTTGTGGAATTGGTTTAACATAACAAATTGGCTGTGGTATATAAA
ATTATTCATAATGATAGTAGGAGGCTTGGTAGGTTTAAGAATAGTTTTTGCTGTACTTTCTATAGTGAAT
AGAGTTAGGCAGGGATATTCACCATTATCGTTTCAGACCCACCTCCCAACCCCGAGGGGACCCAGAGAGG
GCCTATTTCCCATGATTCCTTCATATTTGCATATACGATACAAGGCTGTTAGAGAGATAATTAGAATTAA
TTTGACTGTAAACACAAAGATATTAGTACAAAATACGTGACGTAGAAAGTAATAATTTCTTGGGTAGTTT
GCAGTTTTAAAATTATGTTTTAAAATGGACTATCATATGCTTACCGTAACTTGAAAGTATTTCGATTTCT
TGGCTTTATATATCTTGTGGAAAGGACGAAACACCGAAGAGTTTGAGCGACGGGTAGTTTTAGAGCTAGA
AATAGCAAGTTAAAATAAGGCTAGTCCGTTATCAACTTGAAAAAGTGGCACCGAGTCGGTGCTTTTTTAA
GCTTGGCGTAACTAGATCTTGAGACAAATGGCAGTATTCATCCACAATTTTAAAAGAAAAGGGGGGATTG
GGGGGTACAGTGCAGGGGAAAGAATAGTAGACATAATAGCAACAGACATACAAACTAAAGAATTACAAAA
ACAAATTACAAAAATTCAAAATTTTCGGGTTTATTACAGGGACAGCAGAGATCCACTTTGGCGCCGGCTC
GAGGGGG
Features (pLannotate 1.2.2; 29 found; start..end, strand, type, name):
     14..80      +  CDS            small t antigen (fragment): SV40 (simian virus 40) small t antigen
    106..317     +  promoter       EF-1α core promoter: core promoter for human elongation factor EF-1α
    318..1256    +  intron         EF-1α intron A: intron upstream of the start codon of human EF-1α
   1278..1877    +  CDS            PuroR (fragment): puromycin N-acetyltransferase; pac from Streptomyces; confers resistance to puromycin
   1893..2481    +  misc_feature   WPRE: woodchuck hepatitis virus posttranscriptional regulatory element
   2532..2551    +  misc_feature   cPPT/CTS (fragment): central polypurine tract and central termination sequence of HIV-1
   2553..2786    +  LTR            3' LTR (ΔU3): self-inactivating 3' long terminal repeat (LTR) from HIV-1
   2864..2985    +  polyA_signal   SV40 poly(A) signal: SV40 polyadenylation signal
   3025..3160    +  rep_origin     SV40 ori: SV40 origin of replication
   3181..3199    -  promoter       T7 promoter: promoter for bacteriophage T7 RNA polymerase
   3207..3362    +  CDS            lacZα (fragment): LacZα fragment of β-galactosidase; lacZ fragment
   3367..3795    +  rep_origin     f1 ori (sequence partly withheld): f1 bacteriophage origin of replication; arrow indicates direction of (+) strand synthesis
   3848..3952    +  promoter       AmpR promoter: bla
   3953..4813    +  CDS            AmpR: β-lactamase; bla; confers resistance to ampicillin, carbenicillin, and related antibiotics
   4984..5572    +  rep_origin     ori: high-copy-number ColE1/pMB1/pBR322/pUC origin of replication
   5755..5847    +  CDS            lacI (fragment): lac repressor; lacI; The lac repressor binds to the lac operator to inhibit transcription in E. coli. This inhibition can be relieved by adding lactose or isopropyl-β-D-thiogalactopyranoside (IPTG).
   5860..5881    +  protein_bind   CAP binding site: CAP binding activates transcription in the presence of cAMP. E. coli catabolite activator protein
   5896..5926    +  promoter       lac promoter: promoter for the E. coli lac operon
   5934..5950    +  protein_bind   lac operator: The lac repressor binds to the lac operator to inhibit transcription in E. coli. This inhibition can be relieved by adding lactose or isopropyl-β-D-thiogalactopyranoside (IPTG). lac repressor encoded by lacI
   5995..6013    +  promoter       T3 promoter: promoter for bacteriophage T3 RNA polymerase
   6041..6267    +  promoter       RSV promoter: Rous sarcoma virus enhancer/promoter
   6268..6448    +  LTR            5' LTR (truncated): truncated 5' long terminal repeat (LTR) from HIV-1
   6495..6620    +  misc_feature   HIV-1 Ψ: packaging signal of human immunodeficiency virus type 1
   6604..6967    +  CDS            HIV-1 gag (fragment): gag protein from human immunodeficiency virus 1; gag
   7113..7346    +  misc_feature   RRE: The Rev response element (RRE) of HIV-1 allows for Rev-dependent mRNA export from the nucleus to the cytoplasm.
   7723..7749    +  CDS            Rev (fragment): human immunodeficiency virus 1 (HIV-1) Rev protein; rev; enhances nuclear export of unspliced and incompletely spliced viral mRNAs
   7753..7993    +  promoter       U6 promoter: RNA polymerase III promoter for human U6 snRNA
   8023..8098    +  misc_RNA       gRNA scaffold: guide RNA scaffold for the Streptococcus pyogenes CRISPR/Cas9 system
   8154..8271    +  misc_feature   cPPT/CTS: central polypurine tract and central termination sequence of HIV-1
