[The description below was written by a language model from this plasmid's Addgene catalogue record and pLannotate feature annotations shown in this document.]
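Description:
AK1 gRNA (BRDN0001147268) is a third-generation lentiviral CRISPR guide plasmid built on the lentiGuide-Puro backbone and designed to target human AK1 (adenylate kinase 1), with the guide chosen against the NM_000476.2 reference transcript. It is propagated in E. coli as a high-copy plasmid through a ColE1/pUC-type origin and selected with ampicillin via the β-lactamase gene. An f1 origin, an SV40 origin and poly(A) signal, and remnants of lac, T7 and T3 elements are also annotated in the bacterial backbone.

The lentiviral transfer cassette begins with an RSV promoter fused to a truncated HIV-1 5' LTR, which drives Tat-independent production of the viral genomic RNA in packaging cells. This is followed by the Ψ packaging signal with a partial gag sequence, the Rev response element for nuclear export of the unspliced genome, and a cPPT/CTS that aids nuclear import. It ends in a U3-deleted, self-inactivating 3' LTR.

Two expression units sit within this frame. A human U6 RNA polymerase III promoter transcribes the AK1-specific spacer joined to the Streptococcus pyogenes Cas9 guide RNA scaffold. An EF-1α core promoter with its intron A drives puromycin N-acetyltransferase, allowing puromycin selection of transduced mammalian cells, and a WPRE enhances transcript expression.

The plasmid does not encode Cas9, so it must be paired with a separate Cas9 vector or used in cells that already express Cas9. It belongs to a human kinome guide collection produced alongside work on optimized sgRNA design and is intended for Cas9-mediated disruption of AK1 in human cells.
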