Addgene plasmid #76577: AK1 gRNA (BRDN0001147268)
Purpose: 3rd generation lentiviral gRNA plasmid targeting human AK1
Depositing lab: John Doench & David Root. Depositing organization: Broad Institute. Publication: Optimized sgRNA design to maximize activity and minimize off-target effects of CRISPR-Cas9. Doench JG, Fusi N, Sullender M, Hegde M, Vaimberg EW, Donovan KF, Smith I, Tothova Z, Wilen C, Orchard R, Virgin HW, Listgarten J, Root DE. Nat Biotechnol. 2016 Jan 18. doi: 10.1038/nbt.3437. PubMed 26780180.
Backbone
  Vector backbone: lentiGuide-Puro
  Backbone manufacturer: Zhang Lab (Addgene plasmid # 52963)
  Vector type: Mammalian Expression, Lentiviral, CRISPR
  Selectable markers: Puromycin
Growth in bacteria
  Bacterial resistance: Ampicillin, 100 μg/mL
  Growth temperature: 37°C
  Growth strain: DH5alpha
  Copy number: High Copy
Gene/Insert
  Gene/Insert name: AK1 (alt names: AK1; NM_000476.2)
  gRNA/shRNA sequence: AAGAGTTTGAGCGACGGGTA
  Species: H. sapiens (human)
  Entrez Gene: AK1 (a.k.a. HTL-S-58j)
  Promoter: hU6
  Cloning method: Unknown
  Sequencing primers: 5′ U6-F; 3′ pS2-R
Terms and licenses: Academic/Nonprofit Terms; Industry Terms: Not Available to Industry
Depositor comments: The gRNA was designed to target the following Genbank reference sequence(s): NM_000476.2. Note that this plasmid does NOT contain Cas9. It should be used in conjunction with lentiCas9-Blast (Addgene #52962) or otherwise with cell lines already expressing Cas9. Browse the full kinome gRNA library at http://www.addgene.org/pooled-library/broadgpp-human-kinome/ or visit http://www.broadinstitute.org/rnai/public/ for detailed protocols and information.
How to cite: AK1 gRNA (BRDN0001147268) was a gift from John Doench & David Root (Addgene plasmid # 76577 ; http://n2t.net/addgene:76577 ; RRID:Addgene_76577)
