>Addgene plasmid #76577 | AK1 gRNA (BRDN0001147268) | depositor partial sequence | sequence record 144037 | Target Sequence
AAGAGTTTGAGCGACGGGTA
