>Addgene plasmid #76577 | AK1 gRNA (BRDN0001147268) | addgene partial sequence | sequence record 186101 | hU6-F
TAGAAAGTAATAATTTCTTGGGTAGTTTGCAGTTTTAAAATTATGTTTTAAAATGGACTATCATATGCTT
ACCGTAACTTGAAAGTATTTCGATTTCTTGGCTTTATATATCTTGTGGAAAGGACGAAACACCGAAGAGT
TTGAGCGACGGGTAGTTTTAGAGCTAGAAATAGCAAGTTAAAATAAGGCTAGTCCGTTATCAACTTGAAA
AAGTGGCACCGAGTCGGTGCTTTTTTAAGCTTGGCGTAACTAGATCTTGAGACAAATGGCAGTATTCATC
CACAATTTTAAAAGAAAAGGGGGGATTGGGGGGTACAGTGCAGGGGAAAGAATAGTAGACATAATAGCAA
CAGACATACAAACTAAAGAATTACAAAAACAAATTACAAAAATTCAAAATTTTCGGGTTTATTACAGGGA
CAGCAGAGATCCACTTTGGCGCCGGCTCGAGGGGGCCCGGGTGCAAAGATGGATAAAGTTTTAAACAGAG
AGGAATCTTTGCAGCTAATGGACCTTCTAGGTCTTGAAAGGAGTGGGAATTGGCTCCGGTGCCCGTCAGT
GGGCAGAGCG
